Addgene plasmid #198643: pEM.P02L
Purpose: Easy-MISE toolkit pEM-plasmid containing ENO2 promoter with EF protruding ends
Depositing lab: Paola Branduardi. Depositing organization: Universita degli Studi di Milano-Bicocca. Publication: Easy Modular Integrative fuSion-ready Expression (Easy-MISE) Toolkit for Fast Engineering of Heterologous Productions in Saccharomyces cerevisiae. Maestroni L, Butti P, Milanesi R, Pagliari S, Campone L, Serra I, Branduardi P. ACS Synth Biol. 2023 Apr 14. doi: 10.1021/acssynbio.3c00015. PubMed 37058502.
Backbone
  Vector backbone: pGA-blue
  Backbone manufacturer: IndBioTech Lab
  Vector type: Yeast Expression, Synthetic Biology
Growth in bacteria
  Bacterial resistance: Kanamycin, 50 μg/mL
  Growth temperature: 37°C
  Growth strain: DH5alpha
  Copy number: High Copy
Gene/Insert
  Gene/Insert name: pENO2
  Species: S. cerevisiae (budding yeast)
  Cloning method: Unknown
Terms and licenses: Academic/Nonprofit Terms; Industry Terms: Not Available to Industry
Depositor comments: Cloning Method: Goldon Gate Assembly
How to cite: pEM.P02L was a gift from Paola Branduardi (Addgene plasmid # 198643 ; http://n2t.net/addgene:198643 ; RRID:Addgene_198643)
