[The description below was written by a language model from this plasmid's Addgene catalogue record and pLannotate feature annotations shown in this document.]
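Description:
pEM.P02L is a small (about 2.5 kb) part-donor plasmid from the Easy-MISE (Easy Modular Integrative fuSion-ready Expression) toolkit, a modular cloning system for engineering heterologous production in Saccharomyces cerevisiae. It is built on the pGA-blue backbone and is maintained in E. coli as a high-copy plasmid through a ColE1/pUC-type origin, with selection by kanamycin via the aph(3')-Ia aminoglycoside phosphotransferase gene. The feature table shows no yeast origin of replication or yeast selection marker, consistent with a plasmid that stores a part rather than one that functions as an expression vector in yeast. A short lacI fragment is also annotated and is presumably a backbone remnant.

The payload is the S. cerevisiae ENO2 promoter (pENO2), the regulatory region of the enolase 2 glycolytic gene, which is widely used to drive strong expression in yeast. According to the record, the part is flanked so that it is released with "EF" protruding ends, and the depositor notes Golden Gate assembly as the cloning method. The overhangs would therefore dictate the position the promoter takes when combined with coding sequences, terminators and other modules of the toolkit, although the record does not name the type IIS enzyme or give the overhang sequences. The automated annotation does not label the promoter itself. Instead it reports matches to yeast proteins (YHX3 and a fragment of SPC97) in the insert region. These most likely reflect open reading frames neighbouring ENO2 in the genomic segment that was cloned, not intended expressed products. The plasmid's use is as a promoter source for assembling expression cassettes destined for yeast.
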