Features (pLannotate 1.2.2; 5 found; start..end, strand, type, name):
    150..965     +  CDS            KanR: aminoglycoside phosphotransferase; aph(3')-Ia; confers resistance to kanamycin in bacteria or G418 (Geneticin®) in eukaryotes
   1050..1638    +  rep_origin     ori: high-copy-number ColE1/pMB1/pBR322/pUC origin of replication
   1821..1864    +  CDS            lacI (fragment): lac repressor; lacI; The lac repressor binds to the lac operator to inhibit transcription in E. coli. This inhibition can be relieved by adding lactose or isopropyl-β-D-thiogalactopyranoside (IPTG).
   2050..2385    +  CDS            YHX3_YEAST: Experimental evidence at protein level: Swiss-Prot protein existence level 1. From Saccharomyces cerevisiae (strain ATCC 204508 / S288c) (Baker's yeast).
   2400..2       -  CDS            SPC97 (fragment) (across the origin): SPC97_YEAST - Experimental evidence at protein level: Swiss-Prot protein existence level 1. Involved in microtubule organization by the microtubule organizing center, the spindle pole body (SPB). Probably part of the microtubule attachment site at the SPB. From Saccharomyces cerevisiae (strain ATCC 204508 / S288c) (Baker's yeast).
>Addgene plasmid #198643 | pEM.P02L | addgene full sequence | sequence record 393169 | Addgene NGS Result
GACCCTGTCAGACCAAGTTTACTCATATATACTTTAGATTGATTTAAAACTTCATTTTTAATTTAAAAGG
ATCTAGGTGAAGATCCTTTTTGATAATCTCATGAACAATAAAACTGTCTGCTTACATAAACAGTAATACA
AGGGGTGTTATGAGCCATATTCAACGGGAAACGTCTTGCTCTAGGCCGCGATTAAATTCCAACATGGATG
CTGATTTATATGGGTATAAATGGGCTCGCGATAATGTCGGGCAATCAGGTGCGACAATCTATCGATTGTA
TGGGAAGCCCGATGCGCCAGAGTTGTTTCTGAAACATGGCAAAGGTAGCGTTGCCAATGATGTTACAGAT
GAGATGGTCAGACTAAACTGGCTGACGGAATTTATGCCTCTTCCGACCATCAAGCATTTTATCCGTACTC
CTGATGATGCATGGTTACTCACCACTGCGATCCCCGGGAAAACAGCATTCCAGGTATTAGAAGAATATCC
TGATTCAGGTGAAAATATTGTTGATGCGCTGGCAGTGTTCCTGCGCCGGTTGCATTCGATTCCTGTTTGT
AATTGTCCTTTTAACAGCGATCGCGTATTTCGACTCGCTCAGGCGCAATCACGAATGAATAACGGTTTGG
TTGATGCGAGTGATTTTGATGACGAGCGTAATGGCTGGCCTGTTGAACAAGTCTGGAAAGAAATGCATAA
ACTTTTGCCATTCTCACCGGATTCAGTCGTCACTCATGGTGATTTCTCACTTGATAACCTTATTTTTGAC
GAGGGGAAATTAATAGGTTGTATTGATGTTGGACGAGTCGGAATCGCAGACCGATACCAGGATCTTGCCA
TCCTATGGAACTGCCTCGGTGAGTTTTCTCCTTCATTACAGAAACGGCTTTTTCAAAAATATGGTATTGA
TAATCCTGATATGAATAAATTGCAGTTTCATTTGATGCTCGATGAGTTTTTCTAAGAATTAATTCATGAC
CAAAATCCCTTAACGTGAGTTTTCGTTCCACTGAGCGTCAGACCCCGTAGAAAAGATCAAAGGATCTTCT
TGAGATCCTTTTTTTCTGCGCGTAATCTGCTGCTTGCAAACAAAAAAACCACCGCTACCAGCGGTGGTTT
GTTTGCCGGATCAAGAGCTACCAACTCTTTTTCCGAAGGTAACTGGCTTCAGCAGAGCGCAGATACCAAA
TACTGTTCTTCTAGTGTAGCCGTAGTTAGGCCACCACTTCAAGAACTCTGTAGCACCGCCTACATACCTC
GCTCTGCTAATCCTGTTACCAGTGGCTGCTGCCAGTGGCGATAAGTCGTGTCTTACCGGGTTGGACTCAA
GACGATAGTTACCGGATAAGGCGCAGCGGTCGGGCTGAACGGGGGGTTCGTGCACACAGCCCAGCTTGGA
GCGAACGACCTACACCGAACTGAGATACCTACAGCGTGAGCTATGAGAAAGCGCCACGCTTCCCGAAGGG
AGAAAGGCGGACAGGTATCCGGTAAGCGGCAGGGTCGGAACAGGAGAGCGCACGAGGGAGCTTCCAGGGG
GAAACGCCTGGTATCTTTATAGTCCTGTCGGGTTTCGCCACCTCTGACTTGAGCGTCGATTTTTGTGATG
CTCGTCAGGGGGGCGGAGCCTATGGAAAAACGCCAGCAACGCGGCCTTTTTACGGTTCCTGGCCTTTTGC
TGGCCTTTTGCTCACATGTTCTTTCCTGCGTTATCCCCTGATTCTGTGGATAACCGTATTACCGCCTTTG
AGTGAGCTGATACCGCTCGCCGCAGCCGAACGACCGAGCGCAGCGAGTCAGTGAGCGAGGAAGCGGAAGA
GCGCCCAATACGCAAACCGCCTCTCCCCGCGCGTTGGCCGATTCTGGTCTCCGAGCTATTATTGTATGTT
ATAGTATTAGTTGCTTGGTGTTATGAAAGAAACTAAGAAAAGAAAAATAAAATAAAAATAAAAGATTGAG
ACAAGGGAAGAAAAGATACAAAATAAGAATTAATTACAATTGCGTTTGCTATAAATACGTTTTTAACAAT
CAACTCTGGTAGGAAGATAATGCTTTTTTTTTTTATATATGCTTGGTGCCACTTGTCACATACAATTCTA
CAACCTTCGACAAAAATCCAAATGATAGTAAGATCAAAGCCAGAAAGCAATGGAGAAAAAAAATTAATGA
ACCACGATGAACCAAATGATCAATACAACCAAAGAAACTACCCTAGTGAGGTGTATGCTGACTTGGTATC
ACACTTCATGAATTTTGCATATGGCAAAGTCCACGAAAGTGGGCTTCAGAAAAAAGGCGTGCGGTGTGTA
GATGTATCAATTAGTGGATGCCAGTTTTGGAACGGGATTCCACTTTCCGCAAGTTGGTGCACGTCGTTAG
TGACATAACGCCGCGTTCATCTTTGGGAAGAAGCAGATGCTGAGCGAGGAGGTACTATAGAGTAAAGAAC
CCTTTCTATACCCGCAGCGTCGACACTTGAACTATCATAAAAGTCGAATTTTTCAGTACTTAACTCTTGA
GTAAAGTTTATGAGACACTTCCGAGGAAGA
